Addgene plasmid #174818: pCMV-SaPE2-P2A-BSD
Purpose: Mammalian expression of SaCas9 prime editor 2 with P2A-BSD marker
Depositing lab: David Liu. Depositing organization: Broad Institute. Publication: Enhanced prime editing systems by manipulating cellular determinants of editing outcomes. Chen PJ, Hussmann JA, Yan J, Knipping F, Ravisankar P, Chen PF, Chen C, Nelson JW, Newby GA, Sahin M, Osborn MJ, Weissman JS, Adamson B, Liu DR. Cell. 2021 Oct 28;184(22):5635-5652.e29. doi: 10.1016/j.cell.2021.09.018. PubMed 34653350.
Backbone
  Vector backbone: pCMV
  Vector type: Mammalian Expression
  Selectable markers: Blasticidin
Growth in bacteria
  Bacterial resistance: Ampicillin, 100 μg/mL
  Growth temperature: 37°C
  Growth strain: NEB Stable
  Copy number: High Copy
Gene/Insert
  Gene/Insert name: SaPE2-P2A-BSD (alt name: SV40_bpNLS-SaCas9(N580A)-SGGSx2-XTEN16-SGGSx2-MMLV_RT(D200N, T306K, W313F, T330P, L603W)-SV40_bpNLS)
  Species: Synthetic; SaCas9 is from Staphylococcus aureus; MMLV_RT is from the Moloney murine leukemia virus
  Insert size (bp): 5817
  Mutation: Detailed in manuscript
  Promoter: CMV
  Tag / fusion protein: SV40 bpNLS (N terminal on insert); SV40 bpNLS (C terminal on insert)
  Cloning method: Ligation Independent Cloning
  Sequencing primers: 5′ T7-forward; 3′ BGH-reverse
Terms and licenses: Academic/Nonprofit Terms; Industry Terms: Not Available to Industry
How to cite: pCMV-SaPE2-P2A-BSD was a gift from David Liu (Addgene plasmid # 174818 ; http://n2t.net/addgene:174818 ; RRID:Addgene_174818)
