[The description below was written by a language model from this plasmid's Addgene catalogue record and pLannotate feature annotations shown in this document.]
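Description:
pCMV-SaPE2-P2A-BSD is a mammalian expression plasmid of about 9.3 kb, built on a pCMV backbone, that produces a Staphylococcus aureus Cas9-based version of prime editor 2 together with a blasticidin resistance marker. It is maintained in E. coli through a high-copy ColE1/pUC-type origin and an ampicillin resistance gene (β-lactamase with its own promoter). Short remnants of lac regulatory elements, an SV40 promoter fragment, a multiple cloning site and a bom region are also annotated in the backbone, but these appear to be cloning vestiges rather than functional parts.

The expression cassette is driven by the human cytomegalovirus immediate early enhancer and promoter. A T7 promoter lies just upstream of the coding region, and a bovine growth hormone polyadenylation signal terminates the transcript. The open reading frame encodes an SaCas9 N580A nickase joined through a flexible SGGS/XTEN16 linker to an engineered Moloney murine leukemia virus reverse transcriptase carrying the D200N, T306K, W313F, T330P and L603W substitutions. The feature table annotates this reverse transcriptase as a gag-pol fragment. Bipartite SV40 nuclear localization signals flank the fusion at both termini. Downstream, a P2A ribosome-skipping peptide links the editor to blasticidin S deaminase, so both proteins come from a single transcript and blasticidin can be used to enrich for cells expressing the editor.

In use, the nickase is directed by a prime editing guide RNA, which must be supplied separately because no guide cassette is annotated here. The guide RNA's extension templates reverse transcription of the desired edit at the nicked site. The SaCas9 scaffold offers different PAM targeting from the more common SpCas9-based editors.
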