Features (pLannotate 1.2.2; 17 found; start..end, strand, type, name):
    135..514     +  enhancer       CMV enhancer: human cytomegalovirus immediate early enhancer
    515..718     +  promoter       CMV promoter: human cytomegalovirus (CMV) immediate early promoter
    760..778     +  promoter       T7 promoter: promoter for bacteriophage T7 RNA polymerase
    852..4007    +  CDS            cas9: CAS9_STAAU - Experimental evidence at protein level: Swiss-Prot protein existence level 1. CRISPR (clustered regularly interspaced short palindromic repeat) is an adaptive immune system that provides protection against mobile genetic elements (viruses, transposable elements and conjugative plasmids). CRISPR clusters contain spacers, sequences complementary to antecedent mobile elements, and target invading nucleic acids. CRISPR clusters are transcribed and processed into CRISPR RNA (crRNA). In type II CRISPR systems correct processing of pre-crRNA requires a trans- encoded small RNA (tracrRNA)
   4107..6138    +  CDS            gag-pol (fragment): Moloney murine leukemia virus Gag-Pol polyprotein; gag-pol; contains a read-through stop codon
   6267..6665    +  CDS            BSD: blasticidin S deaminase; Aspergillus terreus BSD; confers resistance to blasticidin
   6717..6941    +  polyA_signal   bGH poly(A) signal: bovine growth hormone polyadenylation signal
   6945..6966    +  promoter       SV40 promoter (fragment): SV40 enhancer and early promoter
   6971..6987    +  misc_feature   MCS (fragment): pBluescript multiple cloning site
   7036..7052    -  protein_bind   lac operator: The lac repressor binds to the lac operator to inhibit transcription in E. coli. This inhibition can be relieved by adding lactose or isopropyl-β-D-thiogalactopyranoside (IPTG). lac repressor encoded by lacI
   7060..7090    -  promoter       lac promoter: promoter for the E. coli lac operon
   7105..7126    -  protein_bind   CAP binding site: CAP binding activates transcription in the presence of cAMP. E. coli catabolite activator protein
   7139..7231    -  CDS            lacI (fragment): lac repressor; lacI; The lac repressor binds to the lac operator to inhibit transcription in E. coli. This inhibition can be relieved by adding lactose or isopropyl-β-D-thiogalactopyranoside (IPTG).
   7414..8002    -  rep_origin     ori: high-copy-number ColE1/pMB1/pBR322/pUC origin of replication
   8173..9033    -  CDS            AmpR: β-lactamase; bla; confers resistance to ampicillin, carbenicillin, and related antibiotics
   9034..9138    -  promoter       AmpR promoter: bla
   9209..9253    -  misc_feature   bom (fragment): basis of mobility region from pBR322
>Addgene plasmid #174818 | pCMV-SaPE2-P2A-BSD | addgene full sequence | sequence record 343609 | Addgene NGS Result
GGAGGTCGCTGAGTAGTGCGCGAGCAAAATTTAAGCTACAACAAGGCAAGGCTTGACCGACAATTGCATG
AAGAATCTGCTTAGGGTTAGGCGTTTTGCGCTGCTTCGCGATGTACGGGCCAGATATACGCGTTGACATT
GATTATTGACTAGTTATTAATAGTAATCAATTACGGGGTCATTAGTTCATAGCCCATATATGGAGTTCCG
CGTTACATAACTTACGGTAAATGGCCCGCCTGGCTGACCGCCCAACGACCCCCGCCCATTGACGTCAATA
ATGACGTATGTTCCCATAGTAACGCCAATAGGGACTTTCCATTGACGTCAATGGGTGGAGTATTTACGGT
AAACTGCCCACTTGGCAGTACATCAAGTGTATCATATGCCAAGTACGCCCCCTATTGACGTCAATGACGG
TAAATGGCCCGCCTGGCATTATGCCCAGTACATGACCTTATGGGACTTTCCTACTTGGCAGTACATCTAC
GTATTAGTCATCGCTATTACCATGGTGATGCGGTTTTGGCAGTACATCAATGGGCGTGGATAGCGGTTTG
ACTCACGGGGATTTCCAAGTCTCCACCCCATTGACGTCAATGGGAGTTTGTTTTGGCACCAAAATCAACG
GGACTTTCCAAAATGTCGTAACAACTCCGCCCCATTGACGCAAATGGGCGGTAGGCGTGTACGGTGGGAG
GTCTATATAAGCAGAGCTGGTTTAGTGAACCGTCAGATCCGCTAGAGATCCGCGGCCGCTAATACGACTC
ACTATAGGGAGAGCCGCCACCATGAAACGGACAGCCGACGGAAGCGAGTTCGAGTCACCAAAGAAGAAGC
GGAAAGTCGGGAAGCGAAATTACATTCTGGGGCTGGACATTGGCATTACATCAGTGGGCTATGGCATCAT
TGACTACGAGACAAGGGACGTGATCGACGCCGGCGTGAGACTGTTCAAGGAGGCCAACGTGGAGAACAAT
GAGGGCCGGAGATCCAAGAGGGGAGCAAGGCGCCTGAAGCGGAGAAGGCGCCACAGAATCCAGAGAGTGA
AGAAGCTGCTGTTCGATTACAACCTGCTGACCGACCACTCCGAGCTGTCTGGCATCAATCCTTATGAGGC
CAGAGTGAAGGGCCTGTCCCAGAAGCTGTCTGAGGAGGAGTTTAGCGCCGCCCTGCTGCACCTGGCAAAG
AGGAGAGGCGTGCACAACGTGAATGAGGTGGAGGAGGACACCGGCAACGAGCTGTCCACAAAGGAGCAGA
TCAGCCGCAATTCCAAGGCCCTGGAGGAGAAGTATGTGGCCGAGCTGCAGCTGGAGCGGCTGAAGAAGGA
TGGCGAGGTGAGGGGCTCCATCAATCGCTTCAAGACCTCTGACTACGTGAAGGAGGCCAAGCAGCTGCTG
AAGGTGCAGAAGGCCTACCACCAGCTGGATCAGTCCTTTATCGATACATATATCGACCTGCTGGAGACAA
GGCGCACATACTATGAGGGACCAGGAGAGGGCTCTCCCTTCGGCTGGAAGGACATCAAGGAGTGGTACGA
GATGCTGATGGGCCACTGCACCTATTTTCCAGAGGAGCTGAGAAGCGTGAAGTACGCCTATAACGCCGAT
CTGTACAACGCCCTGAATGACCTGAACAACCTGGTCATCACCAGGGATGAGAACGAGAAGCTGGAGTACT
ATGAGAAGTTCCAGATCATCGAGAACGTGTTCAAGCAGAAGAAGAAGCCTACACTGAAGCAGATCGCCAA
GGAGATCCTGGTGAACGAGGAGGACATCAAGGGCTACCGCGTGACCTCCACAGGCAAGCCAGAGTTCACC
AATCTGAAGGTGTATCACGATATCAAGGACATCACAGCCCGGAAGGAGATCATCGAGAACGCCGAGCTGC
TGGATCAGATCGCCAAGATCCTGACCATCTATCAGAGCTCCGAGGACATCCAGGAGGAGCTGACCAACCT
GAATAGCGAGCTGACACAGGAGGAGATCGAGCAGATCAGCAATCTGAAGGGCTACACCGGCACACACAAC
CTGAGCCTGAAGGCCATCAATCTGATCCTGGATGAGCTGTGGCACACAAACGACAATCAGATCGCCATCT
TTAACCGGCTGAAGCTGGTGCCAAAGAAGGTGGACCTGTCCCAGCAGAAGGAGATCCCAACCACACTGGT
GGACGATTTCATCCTGTCTCCCGTGGTGAAGCGGAGCTTCATCCAGAGCATCAAAGTGATCAACGCCATC
ATCAAGAAGTACGGCCTGCCCAATGATATCATCATCGAGCTGGCCAGGGAGAAGAACTCCAAGGACGCCC
AGAAGATGATCAATGAGATGCAGAAGAGGAACCGCCAGACCAATGAGCGGATCGAGGAGATCATCAGAAC
CACAGGCAAGGAGAACGCCAAGTACCTGATCGAGAAGATCAAGCTGCACGATATGCAGGAGGGCAAGTGT
CTGTATTCTCTGGAGGCCATCCCTCTGGAGGACCTGCTGAACAATCCATTCAACTACGAGGTGGATCACA
TCATCCCCCGGAGCGTGAGCTTCGACAATTCTTTTAACAATAAGGTGCTGGTGAAGCAGGAGGAGGCCAG
CAAGAAGGGCAATAGGACCCCTTTCCAGTACCTGTCTAGCTCCGATTCTAAGATCAGCTACGAGACATTC
AAGAAGCACATCCTGAATCTGGCCAAGGGCAAGGGCCGCATCAGCAAGACCAAGAAGGAGTACCTGCTGG
AGGAGCGGGACATCAACAGATTCTCCGTGCAGAAGGACTTCATCAACCGGAATCTGGTGGACACCAGATA
CGCCACACGCGGCCTGATGAATCTGCTGCGGTCTTATTTCAGAGTGAACAATCTGGATGTGAAGGTGAAG
AGCATCAACGGCGGCTTCACCTCCTTTCTGCGGAGAAAGTGGAAGTTTAAGAAGGAGCGCAACAAGGGCT
ATAAGCACCACGCCGAGGATGCCCTGATCATCGCCAATGCCGACTTCATCTTTAAGGAGTGGAAGAAGCT
GGACAAGGCCAAGAAAGTGATGGAGAACCAGATGTTCGAGGAGAAGCAGGCCGAGAGCATGCCCGAGATC
GAGACAGAGCAGGAGTACAAGGAGATTTTCATCACACCTCACCAGATCAAGCACATCAAGGACTTCAAGG
ACTACAAGTATTCTCACAGGGTGGATAAGAAGCCCAACCGCGAGCTGATCAATGACACCCTGTATAGCAC
ACGGAAGGACGATAAGGGCAATACCCTGATCGTGAACAATCTGAACGGCCTGTACGACAAGGATAATGAC
AAGCTGAAGAAGCTGATCAACAAGTCTCCCGAGAAGCTGCTGATGTACCACCACGATCCTCAGACATATC
AGAAGCTGAAGCTGATCATGGAGCAGTACGGCGACGAGAAGAACCCACTGTATAAGTACTATGAGGAGAC
AGGCAACTACCTGACAAAGTATAGCAAGAAGGATAATGGCCCCGTGATCAAGAAGATCAAGTACTATGGC
AACAAGCTGAATGCCCACCTGGACATCACCGACGATTACCCTAACTCTCGCAATAAGGTGGTGAAGCTGA
GCCTGAAGCCATACCGGTTCGACGTGTACCTGGACAACGGCGTGTATAAGTTTGTGACAGTGAAGAATCT
GGATGTGATCAAGAAGGAGAACTACTATGAGGTGAACAGCAAGTGCTACGAGGAGGCCAAGAAGCTGAAG
AAGATCAGCAACCAGGCCGAGTTCATCGCCTCTTTTTACAACAATGACCTGATCAAGATCAATGGCGAGC
TGTATAGAGTGATCGGCGTGAACAATGATCTGCTGAACAGAATCGAAGTGAATATGATCGACATCACCTA
CAGGGAGTATCTGGAGAACATGAATGATAAGAGGCCCCCTCGCATCATCAAGACCATCGCCTCTAAGACA
CAGAGCATCAAGAAGTACAGCACAGACATCCTGGGGAACCTGTATGAAGTCAAGAGCAAGAAACATCCTC
AGATTATCAAGAAAGGCTCTGGAGGATCTAGCGGAGGATCCTCTGGCAGCGAGACACCAGGAACAAGCGA
GTCAGCAACACCAGAGAGCAGTGGCGGCAGCAGCGGCGGCAGCAGCACCCTAAATATAGAAGATGAGTAT
CGGCTACATGAGACCTCAAAAGAGCCAGATGTTTCTCTAGGGTCCACATGGCTGTCTGATTTTCCTCAGG
CCTGGGCGGAAACCGGGGGCATGGGACTGGCAGTTCGCCAAGCTCCTCTGATCATACCTCTGAAAGCAAC
CTCTACCCCCGTGTCCATAAAACAATACCCCATGTCACAAGAAGCCAGACTGGGGATCAAGCCCCACATA
CAGAGACTGTTGGACCAGGGAATACTGGTACCCTGCCAGTCCCCCTGGAACACGCCCCTGCTACCCGTTA
AGAAACCAGGGACTAATGATTATAGGCCTGTCCAGGATCTGAGAGAAGTCAACAAGCGGGTGGAAGACAT
CCACCCCACCGTGCCCAACCCTTACAACCTCTTGAGCGGGCTCCCACCGTCCCACCAGTGGTACACTGTG
CTTGATTTAAAGGATGCCTTTTTCTGCCTGAGACTCCACCCCACCAGTCAGCCTCTCTTCGCCTTTGAGT
GGAGAGATCCAGAGATGGGAATCTCAGGACAATTGACCTGGACCAGACTCCCACAGGGTTTCAAAAACAG
TCCCACCCTGTTTAATGAGGCACTGCACAGAGACCTAGCAGACTTCCGGATCCAGCACCCAGACTTGATC
CTGCTACAGTACGTGGATGACTTACTGCTGGCCGCCACTTCTGAGCTAGACTGCCAACAAGGTACTCGGG
CCCTGTTACAAACCCTAGGGAACCTCGGGTATCGGGCCTCGGCCAAGAAAGCCCAAATTTGCCAGAAACA
GGTCAAGTATCTGGGGTATCTTCTAAAAGAGGGTCAGAGATGGCTGACTGAGGCCAGAAAAGAGACTGTG
ATGGGGCAGCCTACTCCGAAGACCCCTCGACAACTAAGGGAGTTCCTAGGGAAGGCAGGCTTCTGTCGCC
TCTTCATCCCTGGGTTTGCAGAAATGGCAGCCCCCCTGTACCCTCTCACCAAACCGGGGACTCTGTTTAA
TTGGGGCCCAGACCAACAAAAGGCCTATCAAGAAATCAAGCAAGCTCTTCTAACTGCCCCAGCCCTGGGG
TTGCCAGATTTGACTAAGCCCTTTGAACTCTTTGTCGACGAGAAGCAGGGCTACGCCAAAGGTGTCCTAA
CGCAAAAACTGGGACCTTGGCGTCGGCCGGTGGCCTACCTGTCCAAAAAGCTAGACCCAGTAGCAGCTGG
GTGGCCCCCTTGCCTACGGATGGTAGCAGCCATTGCCGTACTGACAAAGGATGCAGGCAAGCTAACCATG
GGACAGCCACTAGTCATTCTGGCCCCCCATGCAGTAGAGGCACTAGTCAAACAACCCCCCGACCGCTGGC
TTTCCAACGCCCGGATGACTCACTATCAGGCCTTGCTTTTGGACACGGACCGGGTCCAGTTCGGACCGGT
GGTAGCCCTGAACCCGGCTACGCTGCTCCCACTGCCTGAGGAAGGGCTGCAACACAACTGCCTTGATATC
CTGGCCGAAGCCCACGGAACCCGACCCGACCTAACGGACCAGCCGCTCCCAGACGCCGACCACACCTGGT
ACACGGATGGAAGCAGTCTCTTACAAGAGGGACAGCGTAAGGCGGGAGCTGCGGTGACCACCGAGACCGA
GGTAATCTGGGCTAAAGCCCTGCCAGCCGGGACATCCGCTCAGCGGGCTGAACTGATAGCACTCACCCAG
GCCCTAAAGATGGCAGAAGGTAAGAAGCTAAATGTTTATACTGATAGCCGTTATGCTTTTGCTACTGCCC
ATATCCATGGAGAAATATACAGAAGGCGTGGGTGGCTCACATCAGAAGGCAAAGAGATCAAAAATAAAGA
CGAGATCTTGGCCCTACTAAAAGCCCTCTTTCTGCCCAAAAGACTTAGCATAATCCATTGTCCAGGACAT
CAAAAGGGACACAGCGCCGAGGCTAGAGGCAACCGGATGGCTGACCAAGCGGCCCGAAAGGCAGCCATCA
CAGAGACTCCAGACACCTCTACCCTCCTCATAGAAAATTCATCACCCTCTGGCGGCTCAAAAAGAACCGC
CGACGGCAGCGAATTCGAGCCCAAGAAGAAGAGGAAAGTCGGATCCGGCGCAACAAACTTCTCTCTGCTG
AAACAAGCCGGAGATGTCGAAGAGAATCCTGGACCGATGGCCAAGCCTTTGTCTCAAGAAGAATCCACCC
TCATTGAAAGAGCAACGGCTACAATCAACAGCATCCCCATCTCTGAAGACTACAGCGTCGCCAGCGCAGC
TCTCTCTAGCGACGGCCGCATCTTCACTGGTGTCAATGTATATCATTTTACTGGGGGACCTTGTGCAGAA
CTCGTGGTGCTGGGCACTGCTGCTGCTGCGGCAGCTGGCAACCTGACTTGTATCGTCGCGATCGGAAATG
AGAACAGGGGCATCTTGAGCCCCTGCGGACGGTGCCGACAGGTGCTTCTCGATCTGCATCCTGGGATCAA
AGCCATAGTGAAGGACAGTGATGGACAGCCGACGGCAGTTGGGATTCGTGAATTGCTGCCCTCTGGTTAT
GTGTGGGAGGGCTAACCGGTCATCATCACCATCACCATTGAGTTTAAACCCGCTGATCAGCCTCGACTGT
GCCTTCTAGTTGCCAGCCATCTGTTGTTTGCCCCTCCCCCGTGCCTTCCTTGACCCTGGAAGGTGCCACT
CCCACTGTCCTTTCCTAATAAAATGAGAAAATTGCATCGCATTGTCTGAGTAGGTGTCATTCTATTCTGG
GGGGTGGGGTGGGGCAGGACAGCAAGGGGGAGGATTGGGAAGACAATAGCAGGCATGCTGGGGATGCGGT
GGGCTCTATGGCTTCTGAGGCGGAAAGAACCAGCTGGGGCTCGATACCGTCGACCTCTAGCTAGAGCTTG
GCGTAATCATGGTCATAGCTGTTTCCTGTGTGAAATTGTTATCCGCTCACAATTCCACACAACATACGAG
CCGGAAGCATAAAGTGTAAAGCCTAGGGTGCCTAATGAGTGAGCTAACTCACATTAATTGCGTTGCGCTC
ACTGCCCGCTTTCCAGTCGGGAAACCTGTCGTGCCAGCTGCATTAATGAATCGGCCAACGCGCGGGGAGA
GGCGGTTTGCGTATTGGGCGCTCTTCCGCTTCCTCGCTCACTGACTCGCTGCGCTCGGTCGTTCGGCTGC
GGCGAGCGGTATCAGCTCACTCAAAGGCGGTAATACGGTTATCCACAGAATCAGGGGATAACGCAGGAAA
GAACATGTGAGCAAAAGGCCAGCAAAAGGCCAGGAACCGTAAAAAGGCCGCGTTGCTGGCGTTTTTCCAT
AGGCTCCGCCCCCCTGACGAGCATCACAAAAATCGACGCTCAAGTCAGAGGTGGCGAAACCCGACAGGAC
TATAAAGATACCAGGCGTTTCCCCCTGGAAGCTCCCTCGTGCGCTCTCCTGTTCCGACCCTGCCGCTTAC
CGGATACCTGTCCGCCTTTCTCCCTTCGGGAAGCGTGGCGCTTTCTCATAGCTCACGCTGTAGGTATCTC
AGTTCGGTGTAGGTCGTTCGCTCCAAGCTGGGCTGTGTGCACGAACCCCCCGTTCAGCCCGACCGCTGCG
CCTTATCCGGTAACTATCGTCTTGAGTCCAACCCGGTAAGACACGACTTATCGCCACTGGCAGCAGCCAC
TGGTAACAGGATTAGCAGAGCGAGGTATGTAGGCGGTGCTACAGAGTTCTTGAAGTGGTGGCCTAACTAC
GGCTACACTAGAAGAACAGTATTTGGTATCTGCGCTCTGCTGAAGCCAGTTACCTTCGGAAAAAGAGTTG
GTAGCTCTTGATCCGGCAAACAAACCACCGCTGGTAGCGGTGGTTTTTTTGTTTGCAAGCAGCAGATTAC
GCGCAGAAAAAAAGGATCTCAAGAAGATCCTTTGATCTTTTCTACGGGGTCTGACACTCAGTGGAACGAA
AACTCACGTTAAGGGATTTTGGTCATGAGATTATCAAAAAGGATCTTCACCTAGATCCTTTTAAATTAAA
AATGAAGTTTTAAATCAATCTAAAGTATATATGAGTAAACTTGGTCTGACAGTTACCAATGCTTAATCAG
TGAGGCACCTATCTCAGCGATCTGTCTATTTCGTTCATCCATAGTTGCCTGACTCCCCGTCGTGTAGATA
ACTACGATACGGGAGGGCTTACCATCTGGCCCCAGTGCTGCAATGATACCGCGAGACCCACGCTCACCGG
CTCCAGATTTATCAGCAATAAACCAGCCAGCCGGAAGGGCCGAGCGCAGAAGTGGTCCTGCAACTTTATC
CGCCTCCATCCAGTCTATTAATTGTTGCCGGGAAGCTAGAGTAAGTAGTTCGCCAGTTAATAGTTTGCGC
AACGTTGTTGCCATTGCTACAGGCATCGTGGTGTCACGCTCGTCGTTTGGTATGGCTTCATTCAGCTCCG
GTTCCCAACGATCAAGGCGAGTTACATGATCCCCCATGTTGTGCAAAAAAGCGGTTAGCTCCTTCGGTCC
TCCGATCGTTGTCAGAAGTAAGTTGGCCGCAGTGTTATCACTCATGGTTATGGCAGCACTGCATAATTCT
CTTACTGTCATGCCATCCGTAAGATGCTTTTCTGTGACTGGTGAGTACTCAACCAAGTCATTCTGAGAAT
AGTGTATGCGGCGACCGAGTTGCTCTTGCCCGGCGTCAATACGGGATAATACCGCGCCACATAGCAGAAC
TTTAAAAGTGCTCATCATTGGAAAACGTTCTTCGGGGCGAAAACTCTCAAGGATCTTACCGCTGTTGAGA
TCCAGTTCGATGTAACCCACTCGTGCACCCAACTGATCTTCAGCATCTTTTACTTTCACCAGCGTTTCTG
GGTGAGCAAAAACAGGAAGGCAAAATGCCGCAAAAAAGGGAATAAGGGCGACACGGAAATGTTGAATACT
CATACTCTTCCTTTTTCAATATTATTGAAGCATTTATCAGGGTTATTGTCTCATGAGCGGATACATATTT
GAATGTATTTAGAAAAATAAACAAATAGGGGTTCCGCGCACATTTCCCCGAAAAGTGCCACCTGACGTCG
ACGGATCGGGAGATCGATCTCCCGATCCCCTAGGGTCGACTCTCAGTACAATCTGCTCTGATGCCGCATA
GTTAAGCCAGTATCTGCTCCCTGCTTGTGTGTT
